>Addgene plasmid #136319 | EGFP-Hu_Plk5(WT) | addgene full sequence | sequence record 268622 | Addgene NGS Result
GACGGATCGGGAGATCTCCCGATCCCCTATGGTGCACTCTCAGTACAATCTGCTCTGATGCCGCATAGTT
AAGCCAGTATCTGCTCCCTGCTTGTGTGTTGGAGGTCGCTGAGTAGTGCGCGAGCAAAATTTAAGCTACA
ACAAGGCAAGGCTTGACCGACAATTGCATGAAGAATCTGCTTAGGGTTAGGCGTTTTGCGCTGCTTCGCG
ATGTACGGGCCAGATATACGCGTTGACATTGATTATTGACTAGTTATTAATAGTAATCAATTACGGGGTC
ATTAGTTCATAGCCCATATATGGAGTTCCGCGTTACATAACTTACGGTAAATGGCCCGCCTGGCTGACCG
CCCAACGACCCCCGCCCATTGACGTCAATAATGACGTATGTTCCCATAGTAACGCCAATAGGGACTTTCC
ATTGACGTCAATGGGTGGAGTATTTACGGTAAACTGCCCACTTGGCAGTACATCAAGTGTATCATATGCC
AAGTACGCCCCCTATTGACGTCAATGACGGTAAATGGCCCGCCTGGCATTATGCCCAGTACATGACCTTA
TGGGACTTTCCTACTTGGCAGTACATCTACGTATTAGTCATCGCTATTACCATGGTGATGCGGTTTTGGC
AGTACATCAATGGGCGTGGATAGCGGTTTGACTCACGGGGATTTCCAAGTCTCCACCCCATTGACGTCAA
TGGGAGTTTGTTTTGGCACCAAAATCAACGGGACTTTCCAAAATGTCGTAACAACTCCGCCCCATTGACG
CAAATGGGCGGTAGGCGTGTACGGTGGGAGGTCTATATAAGCAGAGCTCTCTGGCTAACTAGAGAACCCA
CTGCTTACTGGCTTATCGAAATTAATACGACTCACTATAGGGAGACCCAAGCTGGCTAGCGTTTAAACTT
AAGCTTACGATGGTGAGCAAGGGCGAGGAGCTGTTCACCGGGGTGGTGCCCATCCTGGTCGAGCTGGACG
GCGACGTAAACGGCCACAAGTTCAGCGTGTCCGGCGAGGGCGAGGGCGATGCCACCTACGGCAAGCTGAC
CCTGAAGTTCATCTGCACCACCGGCAAGCTGCCCGTGCCCTGGCCCACCCTCGTGACCACCCTGACCTAC
GGCGTGCAGTGCTTCAGCCGCTACCCCGACCACATGAAGCAGCACGACTTCTTCAAGTCCGCCATGCCCG
AAGGCTACGTCCAGGAGCGCACCATCTTCTTCAAGGACGACGGCAACTACAAGACCCGCGCCGAGGTGAA
GTTCGAGGGCGACACCCTGGTGAACCGCATCGAGCTGAAGGGCATCGACTTCAAGGAGGACGGCAACATC
CTGGGGCACAAGCTGGAGTACAACTACAACAGCCACAACGTCTATATCATGGCCGACAAGCAGAAGAACG
GCATCAAGGTGAACTTCAAGATCCGCCACAACATCGAGGACGGCAGCGTGCAGCTCGCCGACCACTACCA
GCAGAACACCCCCATCGGCGACGGCCCCGTGCTGCTGCCCGACAACCACTACCTGAGCACCCAGTCCGCC
CTGAGCAAAGACCCCAACGAGAAGCGCGATCACATGGTCCTGCTGGAGTTCGTGACCGCCGCCGGGATCA
CTCTCGGCATGGACGAGCTGTACAAGGGTACCACAAGTTTGTACAAAAAAGCAGGCTCCGCGGCCGCCCC
CTTCACCGCCACCATGTACACGGTGCTGACTGGCACCCCACCCTTCATGGCCTCACCCCTGTCGGAGATG
TACCAAAACATCCGTGAGGGCCACTACCCCGAACCCGCTCACCTGTCTGCCAATGCGCGCCGCCTCATCG
TGCACCTCCTAGCACCCAACCCGGCCGAGCGGCCCAGCCTGGACCACCTGCTGCAGGACGACTTCTTCAC
ACAGGGTTTCACTCCAGACCGGCTGCCGGCCCACTCCTGCCACAGTCCCCCCATCTTCGCCATACCCCCG
CCTCTGGGCAGGATCTTCCGGAAGGTGGGCCAGCGGCTGCTCACCCAGTGCCGGCCACCCTGCCCCTTCA
CGCCTAAAGAGGCCTCGGGTCCAGGAGAAGGTGGGCCAGACCCTGACTCCATGGAGTGGGACGGCGAGAG
CTCCCTGTCTGCGAAAGAGGTTCCCTGCCTGGAAGGCCCCATCCACCTGGTCGCACAAGGGACCCTGCAG
AGTGACCTGGCCGGGCCCGAGGGGAGCCGGCGGCCAGAGGTGGAGGCGGCCCTCAGACACCTGCAGCTGT
GCCTGGATGTAGGCCCCCCGGCCACACAGGACCCCCTGGGAGAGCAGCAGCCCATCCTCTGGGCCCCCAA
ATGGGTGGATTATTCCAGCAAATACGGCTTTGGCTACCAGCTCTTGGACGGGGGGCGCACGGGACGGCAC
CCACATGGCCCTGCGACCCCCCGGAGGGAGGGGACCCTCCCCACACCTGTGCCACCTGCTGGACCCGGCC
TCTGCCTCCTGCGCTTCCTGGCCTCTGAGCACGCCCTGCTGCTGCTGTTCAGCAATGGGATGGTGCAGGT
GAGCTTCAGTGGAGTCCCGGCCCAACTGGTGCTGAGTGGCGAGGGTGAGGGTTTGCAGCTCACCCTCTGG
GAGCAGGGGTCCCCTGGCACCTCCTACTCCCTGGACGTCCCGCAGAGCCACGGCTGCGCCCCCACCACCG
GACAGCACCTTCACCACGCCCTCCGCATGCTGCAGAGTATCTAGAAGGGTGGGCGCGCCGACCCAGCTTT
CTTGTACAAAGTGGTCTCGAGTCTAGAGGGCCCGTTTAAACCCGCTGATCAGCCTCGACTGTGCCTTCTA
GTTGCCAGCCATCTGTTGTTTGCCCCTCCCCCGTGCCTTCCTTGACCCTGGAAGGTGCCACTCCCACTGT
CCTTTCCTAATAAAATGAGGAAATTGCATCGCATTGTCTGAGTAGGTGTCATTCTATTCTGGGGGGTGGG
GTGGGGCAGGACAGCAAGGGGGAGGATTGGGAAGACAATAGCAGGCATGCTGGGGATGCGGTGGGCTCTA
TGGCTTCTGAGGCGGAAAGAACCAGCTGGGGCTCTAGGGGGTATCCCC
[124 nt withheld, positions 3059-3182]
C
[91 nt withheld, positions 3184-3274]
A
[49 nt withheld, positions 3276-3324]
CCTTTGACGTTGGAGTCCACGTTCTTT
[37 nt withheld, positions 3352-3388]
ACCCTATCTCGGTCTATTCTTTTGATTTATAAGGGATTTTGCCGATTTCGGCCTATTGGTTAAAAAATGA
GCTGATTTAACAAAAATTTAACGCGAATTAATTCTGTGGAATGTGTGTCAGTTAGGGTGTGGAAAGTCCC
CAGGCTCCCCAGCAGGCAGAAGTATGCAAAGCATGCATCTCAATTAGTCAGCAACCAGGTGTGGAAAGTC
CCCAGGCTCCCCAGCAGGCAGAAGTATGCAAAGCATGCATCTCAATTAGTCAGCAACCATAGTCCCGCCC
CTAACTCCGCCCATCCCGCCCCTAACTCCGCCCAGTTCCGCCCATTCTCCGCCCCATGGCTGACTAATTT
TTTTTATTTATGCAGAGGCCGAGGCCGCCTCTGCCTCTGAGCTATTCCAGAAGTAGTGAGGAGGCTTTTT
TGGAGGCCTAGGCTTTTGCAAAAAGCTCCCGGGAGCTTGTATATCCATTTTCGGATCTGATCAAGAGACA
GGATGAGGATCGTTTCGCATGATTGAACAAGATGGATTGCACGCAGGTTCTCCGGCCGCTTGGGTGGAGA
GGCTATTCGGCTATGACTGGGCACAACAGACAATCGGCTGCTCTGATGCCGCCGTGTTCCGGCTGTCAGC
GCAGGGGCGCCCGGTTCTTTTTGTCAAGACCGACCTGTCCGGTGCCCTGAATGAACTGCAGGACGAGGCA
GCGCGGCTATCGTGGCTGGCCACGACGGGCGTTCCTTGCGCAGCTGTGCTCGACGTTGTCACTGAAGCGG
GAAGGGACTGGCTGCTATTGGGCGAAGTGCCGGGGCAGGATCTCCTGTCATCTCACCTTGCTCCTGCCGA
GAAAGTATCCATCATGGCTGATGCAATGCGGCGGCTGCATACGCTTGATCCGGCTACCTGCCCATTCGAC
CACCAAGCGAAACATCGCATCGAGCGAGCACGTACTCGGATGGAAGCCGGTCTTGTCGATCAGGATGATC
TGGACGAAGAGCATCAGGGGCTCGCGCCAGCCGAACTGTTCGCCAGGCTCAAGGCGCGCATGCCCGACGG
CGAGGATCTCGTCGTGACCCATGGCGATGCCTGCTTGCCGAATATCATGGTGGAAAATGGCCGCTTTTCT
GGATTCATCGACTGTGGCCGGCTGGGTGTGGCGGACCGCTATCAGGACATAGCGTTGGCTACCCGTGATA
TTGCTGAAGAGCTTGGCGGCGAATGGGCTGACCGCTTCCTCGTGCTTTACGGTATCGCCGCTCCCGATTC
GCAGCGCATCGCCTTCTATCGCCTTCTTGACGAGTTCTTCTGAGCGGGACTCTGGGGTTCGAAATGACCG
ACCAAGCGACGCCCAACCTGCCATCACGAGATTTCGATTCCACCGCCGCCTTCTATGAAAGGTTGGGCTT
CGGAATCGTTTTCCGGGACGCCGGCTGGATGATCCTCCAGCGCGGGGATCTCATGCTGGAGTTCTTCGCC
CACCCCAACTTGTTTATTGCAGCTTATAATGGTTACAAATAAAGCAATAGCATCACAAATTTCACAAATA
AAGCATTTTTTTCACTGCATTCTAGTTGTGGTTTGTCCAAACTCATCAATGTATCTTATCATGTCTGTAT
ACCGTCGACCTCTAGCTAGAGCTTGGCGTAATCATGGTCATAGCTGTTTCCTGTGTGAAATTGTTATCCG
CTCACAATTCCACACAACATACGAGCCGGAAGCATAAAGTGTAAAGCCTGGGGTGCCTAATGAGTGAGCT
AACTCACATTAATTGCGTTGCGCTCACTGCCCGCTTTCCAGTCGGGAAACCTGTCGTGCCAGCTGCATTA
ATGAATCGGCCAACGCGCGGGGAGAGGCGGTTTGCGTATTGGGCGCTCTTCCGCTTCCTCGCTCACTGAC
TCGCTGCGCTCGGTCGTTCGGCTGCGGCGAGCGGTATCAGCTCACTCAAAGGCGGTAATACGGTTATCCA
CAGAATCAGGGGATAACGCAGGAAAGAACATGTGAGCAAAAGGCCAGCAAAAGGCCAGGAACCGTAAAAA
GGCCGCGTTGCTGGCGTTTTTCCATAGGCTCCGCCCCCCTGACGAGCATCACAAAAATCGACGCTCAAGT
CAGAGGTGGCGAAACCCGACAGGACTATAAAGATACCAGGCGTTTCCCCCTGGAAGCTCCCTCGTGCGCT
CTCCTGTTCCGACCCTGCCGCTTACCGGATACCTGTCCGCCTTTCTCCCTTCGGGAAGCGTGGCGCTTTC
TCATAGCTCACGCTGTAGGTATCTCAGTTCGGTGTAGGTCGTTCGCTCCAAGCTGGGCTGTGTGCACGAA
CCCCCCGTTCAGCCCGACCGCTGCGCCTTATCCGGTAACTATCGTCTTGAGTCCAACCCGGTAAGACACG
ACTTATCGCCACTGGCAGCAGCCACTGGTAACAGGATTAGCAGAGCGAGGTATGTAGGCGGTGCTACAGA
GTTCTTGAAGTGGTGGCCTAACTACGGCTACACTAGAAGAACAGTATTTGGTATCTGCGCTCTGCTGAAG
CCAGTTACCTTCGGAAAAAGAGTTGGTAGCTCTTGATCCGGCAAACAAACCACCGCTGGTAGCGGTGGTT
TTTTTGTTTGCAAGCAGCAGATTACGCGCAGAAAAAAAGGATCTCAAGAAGATCCTTTGATCTTTTCTAC
GGGGTCTGACGCTCAGTGGAACGAAAACTCACGTTAAGGGATTTTGGTCATGAGATTATCAAAAAGGATC
TTCACCTAGATCCTTTTAAATTAAAAATGAAGTTTTAAATCAATCTAAAGTATATATGAGTAAACTTGGT
CTGACAGTTACCAATGCTTAATCAGTGAGGCACCTATCTCAGCGATCTGTCTATTTCGTTCATCCATAGT
TGCCTGACTCCCCGTCGTGTAGATAACTACGATACGGGAGGGCTTACCATCTGGCCCCAGTGCTGCAATG
ATACCGCGAGACCCACGCTCACCGGCTCCAGATTTATCAGCAATAAACCAGCCAGCCGGAAGGGCCGAGC
GCAGAAGTGGTCCTGCAACTTTATCCGCCTCCATCCAGTCTATTAATTGTTGCCGGGAAGCTAGAGTAAG
TAGTTCGCCAGTTAATAGTTTGCGCAACGTTGTTGCCATTGCTACAGGCATCGTGGTGTCACGCTCGTCG
TTTGGTATGGCTTCATTCAGCTCCGGTTCCCAACGATCAAGGCGAGTTACATGATCCCCCATGTTGTGCA
AAAAAGCGGTTAGCTCCTTCGGTCCTCCGATCGTTGTCAGAAGTAAGTTGGCCGCAGTGTTATCACTCAT
GGTTATGGCAGCACTGCATAATTCTCTTACTGTCATGCCATCCGTAAGATGCTTTTCTGTGACTGGTGAG
TACTCAACCAAGTCATTCTGAGAATAGTGTATGCGGCGACCGAGTTGCTCTTGCCCGGCGTCAATACGGG
ATAATACCGCGCCACATAGCAGAACTTTAAAAGTGCTCATCATTGGAAAACGTTCTTCGGGGCGAAAACT
CTCAAGGATCTTACCGCTGTTGAGATCCAGTTCGATGTAACCCACTCGTGCACCCAACTGATCTTCAGCA
TCTTTTACTTTCACCAGCGTTTCTGGGTGAGCAAAAACAGGAAGGCAAAATGCCGCAAAAAAGGGAATAA
GGGCGACACGGAAATGTTGAATACTCATACTCTTCCTTTTTCAATATTATTGAAGCATTTATCAGGGTTA
TTGTCTCATGAGCGGATACATATTTGAATGTATTTAGAAAAATAAACAAATAGGGGTTCCGCGCACATTT
CCCCGAAAAGTGCCACCTGACGTC
Features (pLannotate 1.2.2; 23 found; start..end, strand, type, name):
     28..80      -  misc_feature   bom (fragment): basis of mobility region from pBR322
    235..614     +  enhancer       CMV enhancer: human cytomegalovirus immediate early enhancer
    615..818     +  promoter       CMV promoter: human cytomegalovirus (CMV) immediate early promoter
    814..847     +  LTR            5' LTR (truncated) (fragment): truncated 5' long terminal repeat (LTR) from HIV-1
    863..881     +  promoter       T7 promoter: promoter for bacteriophage T7 RNA polymerase
    920..1636    +  CDS            EGFP: EGFP is a basic (constitutively fluorescent) green fluorescent protein published in 1996, derived from Aequorea victoria. It is reported to be a rapidly-maturing weak dimer with moderate acid sensitivity.
   1643..1667    +  protein_bind   attB1: mutant version of attB; recombination site for the Gateway® BP reaction BP Clonase™
   1694..2701    +  CDS            PLK5: PLK5_HUMAN - Also known as PLK5P. Experimental evidence at protein level: Swiss-Prot protein existence level 1. Inactive serine/threonine-protein kinase that plays a role in cell cycle progression and neuronal differentiation. From Homo sapiens (Human).
   2721..2745    -  protein_bind   attB2: mutant version of attB; recombination site for the Gateway® BP reaction BP Clonase™
   2789..3013    +  polyA_signal   bGH poly(A) signal: bovine growth hormone polyadenylation signal
   3017..3038    +  promoter       SV40 promoter (fragment): SV40 enhancer and early promoter
   3059..3487    +  rep_origin     f1 ori (sequence partly withheld): f1 bacteriophage origin of replication; arrow indicates direction of (+) strand synthesis
   3501..3830    +  promoter       SV40 promoter: SV40 enhancer and early promoter
   3897..4688    +  CDS            neo: KKA2_KLEPN - Also known as kan, nptII. Experimental evidence at protein level: Swiss-Prot protein existence level 1. Resistance to kanamycin, neomycin, paromomycin, ribostamycin, butirosin and gentamicin B. From Klebsiella pneumoniae.
   4712..4870    +  CDS            ble (fragment): BLE_KLEPN - Experimental evidence at protein level: Swiss-Prot protein existence level 1. Binding protein with a strong affinity to the bleomycin family of antibiotics. Binds to CL990; an antimitotic-antibiotic compound. From Klebsiella pneumoniae.
   4865..4986    +  polyA_signal   SV40 poly(A) signal: SV40 polyadenylation signal
   5059..5075    -  protein_bind   lac operator: The lac repressor binds to the lac operator to inhibit transcription in E. coli. This inhibition can be relieved by adding lactose or isopropyl-β-D-thiogalactopyranoside (IPTG). lac repressor encoded by lacI
   5083..5113    -  promoter       lac promoter: promoter for the E. coli lac operon
   5128..5149    -  protein_bind   CAP binding site: CAP binding activates transcription in the presence of cAMP. E. coli catabolite activator protein
   5162..5254    -  CDS            lacI (fragment): lac repressor; lacI; The lac repressor binds to the lac operator to inhibit transcription in E. coli. This inhibition can be relieved by adding lactose or isopropyl-β-D-thiogalactopyranoside (IPTG).
   5437..6025    -  rep_origin     ori: high-copy-number ColE1/pMB1/pBR322/pUC origin of replication
   6196..7056    -  CDS            AmpR: β-lactamase; bla; confers resistance to ampicillin, carbenicillin, and related antibiotics
   7057..7161    -  promoter       AmpR promoter: bla
