[The description below was written by a language model from this plasmid's Addgene catalogue record and pLannotate feature annotations shown in this document.]
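Description:
EGFP-Hu_Plk5(WT) is a mammalian expression plasmid of about 7.2 kb, built on a pCDNA3.1-EGFP backbone, that produces wild-type human PLK5 fused at its N-terminus to EGFP. It is propagated in E. coli through a high-copy ColE1/pUC-type origin with ampicillin selection from the β-lactamase gene. An f1 origin is also present. For selection in mammalian cells, an SV40 enhancer/early promoter drives the neomycin phosphotransferase gene, terminated by an SV40 polyadenylation signal, so transfected cells can be selected with G418.

The expression cassette uses the human cytomegalovirus immediate-early enhancer and promoter, followed by a T7 promoter that could support in vitro transcription. The EGFP coding sequence comes next, then an attB1 site, the roughly 1 kb PLK5 open reading frame, an attB2 site and the bovine growth hormone polyadenylation signal. The flanking attB sites reflect the recorded Gateway cloning of the insert into an EGFP-bearing destination vector, so the attB1 sequence lies in the linker between the fluorescent tag and PLK5. Human PLK5 is annotated as a catalytically inactive member of the polo-like kinase family with roles in cell cycle progression and neuronal differentiation.

Several short annotations, including an HIV-1 LTR fragment, a ble fragment, a lacI fragment and a bom fragment, appear to be partial matches to backbone sequence rather than functional elements. The construct is suited to transient or stable expression of fluorescently tagged PLK5, for example to follow its localisation or the effects of its overexpression in cultured mammalian cells.
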