Addgene plasmid #136319: EGFP-Hu_Plk5(WT)
Purpose: Mammalian expression of human Plk5-WT with N-terminal EGFP
Depositing lab: Guillermo de Cárcer & Marcos Malumbres. Depositing organization: Centro Nacional de Investigaciones Oncologicas (CNIO). Publication: Plk5, a polo box domain-only protein with specific roles in neuron differentiation and glioblastoma suppression. de Carcer G, Escobar B, Higuero AM, Garcia L, Anson A, Perez G, Mollejo M, Manning G, Melendez B, Abad-Rodriguez J, Malumbres M. Mol Cell Biol. 2011 Mar;31(6):1225-39. doi: 10.1128/MCB.00607-10. Epub 2011 Jan 18. PubMed 21245385.
Backbone
  Vector backbone: pCDNA3.1-EGFP
  Vector type: Mammalian Expression
  Selectable markers: Neomycin (select with G418)
Growth in bacteria
  Bacterial resistance: Ampicillin, 100 μg/mL
  Growth temperature: 37°C
  Growth strain: DH5alpha
  Copy number: Unknown
Gene/Insert
  Gene/Insert name: PLK5
  Species: H. sapiens (human)
  Entrez Gene: PLK5 (a.k.a. PLK-5, PLK5P, SgK384ps)
  Cloning method: Gateway Cloning
Terms and licenses: Academic/Nonprofit Terms; Industry Terms: Not Available to Industry
How to cite: EGFP-Hu_Plk5(WT) was a gift from Guillermo de Cárcer & Marcos Malumbres (Addgene plasmid # 136319 ; http://n2t.net/addgene:136319 ; RRID:Addgene_136319)
